Addgene plasmid #109387: htpG1-GFP
Purpose: GFP cassette under the control of the htpG1 sigma32-responsive promoter. Used to test burden-responsive behaviour of the wt genomic promoter. The plasmid has got ColE1 origin of replication and AmpR.
Depositing lab: Tom Ellis. Depositing organization: Imperial College London. Publication: Burden-driven feedback control of gene expression. Ceroni F, Boo A, Furini S, Gorochowski TE, Borkowski O, Ladak YN, Awan AR, Gilbert C, Stan GB, Ellis T. Nat Methods. 2018 Mar 26. pii: nmeth.4635. doi: 10.1038/nmeth.4635. PubMed 29578536.
Backbone
  Vector backbone: YTK095 (ColE1 origin of replication and AmpR)
  Vector type: Bacterial Expression
Growth in bacteria
  Bacterial resistance: Ampicillin, 100 μg/mL
  Growth temperature: 37°C
  Growth strain: DH5alpha
  Copy number: High Copy
Gene/Insert
  Gene/Insert name: phtpG1-GFP
  Cloning method: Restriction Enzyme; 5′ cloning site unknown (unknown if destroyed); 3′ cloning site unknown (unknown if destroyed)
Terms and licenses: Academic/Nonprofit Terms; Industry Terms: Not Available to Industry
How to cite: htpG1-GFP was a gift from Tom Ellis (Addgene plasmid # 109387 ; http://n2t.net/addgene:109387 ; RRID:Addgene_109387)
