[The description below was written by a language model from this plasmid's Addgene catalogue record and pLannotate feature annotations shown in this document.]
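Description:
htpG1-GFP is a small (about 2.8 kb) bacterial expression plasmid built on the YTK095 backbone and used as a transcriptional reporter in E. coli. It replicates from a high-copy ColE1/pMB1-type origin and is selected with ampicillin through a β-lactamase gene driven by its native bla promoter, which sits on the opposite strand to the reporter cassette.

The payload, recorded as phtpG1-GFP, places a GFP coding sequence under the control of the htpG1 promoter, a wild-type genomic promoter that responds to the heat-shock sigma factor sigma32. The automated annotation identifies the reporter as superfolder GFP, a robustly folding variant. It is followed by two tandem transcription terminators, rrnB T1 and the phage T7 early terminator T7Te, which insulate the cassette from the rest of the plasmid. The promoter itself is not picked up as an annotated feature. The roughly 100 nucleotides upstream of the GFP open reading frame are the likely location of the promoter and ribosome binding site, but the feature table does not confirm this. The restriction sites used for cloning are also not recorded.

According to the record, the plasmid was made to test whether the native htpG1 promoter behaves in a burden-responsive way, meaning that its activity rises when the cell is loaded by expression of synthetic constructs. Fluorescence output serves as the readout of promoter activity. This characterisation formed part of a study on burden-driven feedback control of gene expression.
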