Features (pLannotate 1.2.2; 6 found; start..end, strand, type, name):
    118..831     +  CDS            superfolder GFP: GFP variant that folds robustly even when fused to poorly folded proteins (Pédelacq et al., 2006)
    843..914     +  terminator     rrnB T1 terminator: transcription terminator T1 from the E. coli rrnB gene
    930..957     +  terminator     T7Te terminator: phage T7 early transcription terminator
   1081..1941    -  CDS            AmpR: β-lactamase; bla; confers resistance to ampicillin, carbenicillin, and related antibiotics
   1942..2046    -  promoter       AmpR promoter: bla
   2149..2737    +  rep_origin     ori: high-copy-number ColE1/pMB1/pBR322/pUC origin of replication
>Addgene plasmid #109387 | htpG1-GFP | addgene full sequence | sequence record 210728 | Addgene NGS Result
GGCCGCCTAGGCCACGAGAGCAGGATCACCTGCTCTCGCTTGAAATTATTCTCCCTTGTCCCCATCTCTC
CCATTAATTAAGGATCTTAGCTACTAGAGAAAGAGGAGAAATACTAGATGCGTAAAGGCGAAGAGCTGTT
CACTGGTGTCGTCCCTATTCTGGTGGAACTGGATGGTGATGTCAACGGTCATAAGTTTTCCGTGCGTGGC
GAGGGTGAAGGTGACGCAACTAATGGTAAACTGACGCTGAAGTTCATCTGTACTACTGGTAAACTGCCGG
TTCCTTGGCCGACTCTGGTAACGACGCTGACTTATGGTGTTCAGTGCTTTGCTCGTTATCCGGACCATAT
GAAGCAGCATGACTTCTTCAAGTCCGCCATGCCGGAAGGCTATGTGCAGGAACGCACGATTTCCTTTAAG
GATGACGGCACGTACAAAACGCGTGCGGAAGTGAAATTTGAAGGCGATACCCTGGTAAACCGCATTGAGC
TGAAAGGCATTGACTTTAAAGAGGACGGCAATATCCTGGGCCATAAGCTGGAATACAATTTTAACAGCCA
CAATGTTTACATCACCGCCGATAAACAAAAAAATGGCATTAAAGCGAATTTTAAAATTCGCCACAACGTG
GAGGATGGCAGCGTGCAGCTGGCTGATCACTACCAGCAAAACACTCCAATCGGTGATGGTCCTGTTCTGC
TGCCAGACAATCACTATCTGAGCACGCAAAGCGTTCTGTCTAAAGATCCGAACGAGAAACGCGATCATAT
GGTTCTGCTGGAGTTCGTAACCGCAGCGGGCATCACGCATGGTATGGATGAACTGTACAAATGACCAGGC
ATCAAATAAAACGAAAGGCTCAGTCGAAAGACTGGGCCTTTCGTTTTATCTGTTGTTTGTCGGTGAACGC
TCTCTACTAGAGTCACACTGGCTCACCTTCGGGTGGGCCTTTCTGCGTTTATAAGTCGGTCTCATACAGC
GGCCGCGATTATCAAAAAGGATCTTCACCTAGATCCTTTTAAATTAAAAATGAAGTTTTAAATCAATCTA
AAGTATATATGAGTAAACTTGGTCTGACAGTTACCAATGCTTAATCAGTGAGGCACCTATCTCAGCGATC
TGTCTATTTCGTTCATCCATAGTTGCCTGACTCCCCGTCGTGTAGATAACTACGATACGGGAGGGCTTAC
CATCTGGCCCCAGTGCTGCAATGATACCGCGGGACCCACGCTCACCGGCTCCAGATTTATCAGCAATAAA
CCAGCCAGCCGGAAGGGCCGAGCGCAGAAGTGGTCCTGCAACTTTATCCGCCTCCATCCAGTCTATTAAT
TGTTGCCGGGAAGCTAGAGTAAGTAGTTCGCCAGTTAATAGTTTGCGCAACGTTGTTGCCATTGCTACAG
GCATCGTGGTGTCACGCTCGTCGTTTGGTATGGCTTCATTCAGCTCCGGTTCCCAACGATCAAGGCGAGT
TACATGATCCCCCATGTTGTGCAAAAAAGCGGTTAGCTCCTTCGGTCCTCCGATCGTTGTCAGAAGTAAG
TTGGCCGCAGTGTTATCACTCATGGTTATGGCAGCACTGCATAATTCTCTTACTGTCATGCCATCCGTAA
GATGCTTTTCTGTGACTGGTGAGTACTCAACCAAGTCATTCTGAGAATAGTGTATGCGGCGACCGAGTTG
CTCTTGCCCGGCGTCAATACGGGATAATACCGCGCCACATAGCAGAACTTTAAAAGTGCTCATCATTGGA
AAACGTTCTTCGGGGCGAAAACTCTCAAGGATCTTACCGCTGTTGAGATCCAGTTCGATGTAACCCACTC
GTGCACCCAACTGATCTTCAGCATCTTTTACTTTCACCAGCGTTTCTGGGTGAGCAAAAACAGGAAGGCA
AAATGCCGCAAAAAAGGGAATAAGGGCGACACGGAAATGTTGAATACTCATACTCTTCCTTTTTCAATAT
TATTGAAGCATTTATCAGGGTTATTGTCTCATGAGCGGATACATATTTGAATGTATTTAGAAAAATAAAC
AAATAGGGGTTCCGCGCACATTTCCCCGAAAAGTGCCACCTGTCATGACCAAAATCCCTTAACGTGAGTT
TTCGTTCCACTGAGCGTCAGACCCCGTAGAAAAGATCAAAGGATCTTCTTGAGATCCTTTTTTTCTGCGC
GTAATCTGCTGCTTGCAAACAAAAAAACCACCGCTACCAGCGGTGGTTTGTTTGCCGGATCAAGAGCTAC
CAACTCTTTTTCCGAAGGTAACTGGCTTCAGCAGAGCGCAGATACCAAATACTGTTCTTCTAGTGTAGCC
GTAGTTAGGCCACCACTTCAAGAACTCTGTAGCACCGCCTACATACCTCGCTCTGCTAATCCTGTTACCA
GTGGCTGCTGCCAGTGGCGATAAGTCGTGTCTTACCGGGTTGGACTCAAGACGATAGTTACCGGATAAGG
CGCAGCGGTCGGGCTGAACGGGGGGTTCGTGCACACAGCCCAGCTTGGAGCGAACGACCTACACCGAACT
GAGATACCTACAGCGTGAGCTATGAGAAAGCGCCACGCTTCCCGAAGGGAGAAAGGCGGACAGGTATCCG
GTAAGCGGCAGGGTCGGAACAGGAGAGCGCACGAGGGAGCTTCCAGGGGGAAACGCCTGGTATCTTTATA
GTCCTGTCGGGTTTCGCCACCTCTGACTTGAGCGTCGATTTTTGTGATGCTCGTCAGGGGGGCGGAGCCT
ATGGAAAAACGCCAGCAACGCGGCCTTTTTACGGTTCCTGGCCTTTTGCTGGCCTTTTGCTCACATGTTC
TTTCCTGCGTTATCCCCTGATTCTGTGGATAACCGTGCGGCCGC
